Addgene plasmid #8488: HOXA4 (murine) pET
Depositing lab: Corey Largman. Depositing organization: San Francisco VA Health Care System. Publication: Hox homeodomain proteins exhibit selective complex stabilities with Pbx and DNA. Shen WF, Chang CP, Rozenfeld S, Sauvageau G, Humphries RK, Lu M, Lawrence HJ, Cleary ML, Largman C. Nucleic Acids Res 1996 Mar 1;24(5):898-906. 10.1093/nar/24.5.898 PubMed 8600458.
Backbone
  Vector backbone: pET21b
  Backbone size w/o insert (bp): 5400
  Vector type: Bacterial Expression
Growth in bacteria
  Bacterial resistance: Ampicillin, 100 μg/mL
  Growth temperature: 37°C
  Growth strain: DH5alpha
  Copy number: High Copy
Gene/Insert
  Gene/Insert name: HOXA4 (alt names: HOX1D; HOX1.4)
  Species: M. musculus (mouse)
  Insert size (bp): 856
  Mutation: Thr-2 changed to Ala-2 to form better ribosomal binding site
  Entrez Gene: Hoxa4 (a.k.a. AV206827, Hox-1.4, MGC130055)
  Tag / fusion protein: T7 (N terminal on backbone); His (N terminal on backbone)
  Cloning method: Restriction Enzyme; 5′ cloning site EcoRI (not destroyed); 3′ cloning site XbaI/XhoI blunt (destroyed during cloning)
  Sequencing primers: 5′ T7
Resource information
  A portion of this plasmid was derived from a plasmid made by: Deborah Wolgemuth
Terms and licenses: Academic/Nonprofit Terms; Industry Terms: Not Available to Industry
Depositor comments: improved ribosomal binding site: TTC ACC ATG G
How to cite: HOXA4 (murine) pET was a gift from Corey Largman (Addgene plasmid # 8488 ; http://n2t.net/addgene:8488 ; RRID:Addgene_8488)
