[The description below was written by a language model from this plasmid's Addgene catalogue record.]
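Description:
HOXA4 (murine) pET is a bacterial expression plasmid built on the pET21b backbone (about 5.4 kb without insert) that carries the mouse Hoxa4 homeobox gene, also known as Hox-1.4 or HOX1D. The plasmid confers ampicillin resistance and is recorded as high copy. No feature table accompanies the entry, so the promoter and origin are not explicitly listed. pET21-series vectors generally drive expression from a T7 promoter under lac operator control, which requires a host supplying T7 RNA polymerase for protein production, and the T7 sequencing primer listed for the 5′ end of the insert fits this arrangement.

The insert is roughly 856 bp and was cloned by restriction digestion. The EcoRI site at the 5′ junction is preserved, while the 3′ junction was made by blunt-end joining of XbaI and XhoI ends and is destroyed. The coding sequence carries one deliberate change, threonine 2 to alanine. The depositor attributes this change to reshaping the sequence around the start codon into an improved ribosome binding context. The catalogue lists a T7 tag and a His tag, both described as N-terminal and contributed by the backbone. This is somewhat unusual, because the His tag in pET21b normally lies downstream of the cloning site, so the tag arrangement should be checked against the sequence.

The associated publication examines how Hox homeodomain proteins form complexes with Pbx on DNA. This suggests the plasmid was used to produce HOXA4 protein for in vitro protein–DNA and protein–protein binding studies. Part of the construct derives from a plasmid made in another laboratory.
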