>Addgene plasmid #8488 | HOXA4 (murine) pET | addgene partial sequence | sequence record 17346 | 8488 with T7
ATTTTGTTTAACTTTAAGAAGGAGATATACATATGGCTAGCATGACTGGTGGACAGCAAATGGGTCGGGA
TCCGAATTCGAGCTCGTTTTTGATAAACTCCAACTACATCGAGCCCAAGTTCCCTCCTTTCGAGGAGTTC
GCCCCGCACGGTGGCCCGGGCGGTGGGGACGGCGCCGTGGGCGGGGGTCCCGGCTACCCGCGGCCCCAGA
GCGCCCCGCACCTGCCGGCCCCGAACCCGCACGCGGCCCGCCAGCCCCCCGCTTACTACGCGCCGCGGGC
GCGCGAGCCCAGCTACCCCGGGGGCCTGTACCCCGCGCCCGCCGCCGCCTGTCCCTACGCCTGCCGCGGG
GCCAGCCCCGCGCGACCCGAGCAGTCCCCGGCCCCCGGCGCGCACCCCA
